Addgene plasmid #236807: pNL [NlucP/SBE/Hygro] Vector
Purpose: Express SBE response element in luciferase reporter assay
Depositing lab: Promega Corporation.
Backbone
  Vector backbone: pNL1.1.CMV[Nluc/CMV] Vector
  Vector type: Luciferase
  Selectable markers: Hygromycin
Growth in bacteria
  Bacterial resistance: Ampicillin, 100 μg/mL
  Growth temperature: 37°C
  Growth strain: DH5alpha
  Copy number: High Copy
Gene/Insert
  Gene/Insert name: SBE
  Species: H. sapiens (human)
  Mutation: None
  Promoter: minP
  Tag / fusion protein: NanoLuc (R) (N terminal on backbone)
  Cloning method: Other
Terms and licenses: Academic/Nonprofit Terms; Industry Terms
How to cite: pNL [NlucP/SBE/Hygro] Vector was a gift from Promega Corporation (Addgene plasmid # 236807 ; http://n2t.net/addgene:236807 ; RRID:Addgene_236807)
