[The description below was written by a language model from this plasmid's Addgene catalogue record and pLannotate feature annotations shown in this document.]
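Description:
pNL [NlucP/SBE/Hygro] Vector is a 4,915 nt mammalian luciferase reporter plasmid that the record lists as derived from the pNL1.1.CMV[Nluc/CMV] backbone. It is used to read out transcriptional activity driven by an SBE response element of human origin. The record does not expand the abbreviation; in reporter nomenclature SBE usually means SMAD binding element, which reports TGF-β/SMAD signalling. The plasmid is propagated in E. coli at high copy from a ColE1/pUC-type origin under ampicillin selection (AmpR, with a partial bla promoter annotated).

The reporter unit begins with a minimal TATA-box promoter (minP) that has low basal activity, so expression depends on the response element placed upstream. The SBE itself was not annotated in the feature table and presumably lies in the unannotated region just before minP. The promoter drives human codon-optimized NanoLuc luciferase, followed in the same orientation by a fragment of human ornithine decarboxylase. This fragment presumably corresponds to the PEST degradation sequence that gives "NlucP" its name. By shortening reporter half-life, it makes the signal track changes in transcription more closely. An SV40 polyadenylation signal lies downstream, annotated on the opposite strand. A synthetic poly(A) signal and an RNA polymerase II pause site from the human α2-globin gene sit upstream of the response element region, where they limit read-through transcription from the backbone that would raise background.

A separate cassette, consisting of the SV40 enhancer/early promoter, hygromycin B phosphotransferase and a synthetic poly(A) signal, allows hygromycin selection of stably transfected mammalian cells. The short SV40 large T and TcR fragments appear to be residual backbone sequence. The plasmid is suited to transient or stable reporter assays of pathway activation.
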