Features (pLannotate 1.2.2; 14 found; start..end, strand, type, name):
    119..150     +  promoter       minP: minimal TATA-box promoter with low basal activity
    183..695     +  CDS            Nluc: NanoLuc® luciferase human codon-optimized
    708..818     +  CDS            ODC1 (fragment): DCOR_HUMAN - Experimental evidence at protein level: Swiss-Prot protein existence level 1. Catalyzes the first and rate-limiting step of polyamine biosynthesis that converts ornithine into putrescine, which is the precursor for the polyamines, spermidine and spermine. Polyamines are essential for cell proliferation and are implicated in cellular processes, ranging from DNA replication to apoptosis. From Homo sapiens (Human).
    870..991     -  polyA_signal   SV40 poly(A) signal: SV40 polyadenylation signal
   1017..1148    -  CDS            LT_SV40 (fragment): Experimental evidence at protein level: Swiss-Prot protein existence level 1. Isoform 17kT antigen targets host RBL2 for degradation and promotes cell proliferation. Transactivates host cyclin A promoter through its J domain. From Simian virus 40 (SV40).
   1185..1542    +  promoter       SV40 promoter: SV40 enhancer and early promoter
   1573..2610    +  CDS            HygR: hygromycin B phosphotransferase confers resistance to hygromycin
   2634..2682    +  polyA_signal   poly(A) signal: synthetic polyadenylation signal
   2698..2829    +  CDS            TcR (fragment): tetracycline efflux protein; tet; confers resistance to tetracycline
   3009..3597    -  rep_origin     ori: high-copy-number ColE1/pMB1/pBR322/pUC origin of replication
   3797..4657    -  CDS            AmpR: β-lactamase confers resistance to ampicillin, carbenicillin, and related antibiotics
   4658..4699    -  promoter       AmpR promoter (fragment): bla
   4762..4810    +  polyA_signal   poly(A) signal: synthetic polyadenylation signal
   4824..4915    +  misc_feature   pause site: RNA polymerase II transcriptional pause signal from the human α2 globin gene
>Addgene plasmid #236807 | pNL [NlucP/SBE/Hygro] Vector | addgene full sequence | sequence record 471816 | Addgene NGS Result
GGCCTAACTGGCCGGTACCTGAGCTCAGTATGTCTAGACTGAAGTATGTCTAGACTGAAGTATGTCTAGA
CTGACTCGAGGATATCAAGATCTGGCCTCGGCGGCCAAGCTTAGACACTAGAGGGTATATAATGGAAGCT
CGACTTCCAGCTTGGCAATCCGGTACTGTTGGTAAAGCCACCATGGTCTTCACACTCGAAGATTTCGTTG
GGGACTGGCGACAGACAGCCGGCTACAACCTGGACCAAGTCCTTGAACAGGGAGGTGTGTCCAGTTTGTT
TCAGAATCTCGGGGTGTCCGTAACTCCGATCCAAAGGATTGTCCTGAGCGGTGAAAATGGGCTGAAGATC
GACATCCATGTCATCATCCCGTATGAAGGTCTGAGCGGCGACCAAATGGGCCAGATCGAAAAAATTTTTA
AGGTGGTGTACCCTGTGGATGATCATCACTTTAAGGTGATCCTGCACTATGGCACACTGGTAATCGACGG
GGTTACGCCGAACATGATCGACTATTTCGGACGGCCGTATGAAGGCATCGCCGTGTTCGACGGCAAAAAG
ATCACTGTAACAGGGACCCTGTGGAACGGCAACAAAATTATCGACGAGCGCCTGATCAACCCCGACGGCT
CCCTGCTGTTCCGAGTAACCATCAACGGAGTGACCGGCTGGCGGCTGTGCGAACGCATTCTGGCGAATTC
TCACGGCTTTCCGCCTGAGGTTGAAGAGCAAGCCGCCGGTACATTGCCTATGTCCTGCGCACAAGAAAGC
GGTATGGACCGGCACCCAGCCGCTTGTGCTTCAGCTCGCATCAACGTCTAAGGCCGCGACTCTAGAGTCG
GGGCGGCCGGCCGCTTCGAGCAGACATGATAAGATACATTGATGAGTTTGGACAAACCACAACTAGAATG
CAGTGAAAAAAATGCTTTATTTGTGAAATTTGTGATGCTATTGCTTTATTTGTAACCATTATAAGCTGCA
ATAAACAAGTTAACAACAACAATTGCATTCATTTTATGTTTCAGGTTCAGGGGGAGGTGTGGGAGGTTTT
TTAAAGCAAGTAAAACCTCTACAAATGTGGTAAAATCGATAAGGATCCGTTTGCGTATTGGGCGCTCTTC
CGCTGATCTGCGCAGCACCATGGCCTGAAATAACCTCTGAAAGAGGAACTTGGTTAGCTACCTTCTGAGG
CGGAAAGAACCAGCTGTGGAATGTGTGTCAGTTAGGGTGTGGAAAGTCCCCAGGCTCCCCAGCAGGCAGA
AGTATGCAAAGCATGCATCTCAATTAGTCAGCAACCAGGTGTGGAAAGTCCCCAGGCTCCCCAGCAGGCA
GAAGTATGCAAAGCATGCATCTCAATTAGTCAGCAACCATAGTCCCGCCCCTAACTCCGCCCATCCCGCC
CCTAACTCCGCCCAGTTCCGCCCATTCTCCGCCCCATGGCTGACTAATTTTTTTTATTTATGCAGAGGCC
GAGGCCGCCTCTGCCTCTGAGCTATTCCAGAAGTAGTGAGGAGGCTTTTTTGGAGGCCTAGGCTTTTGCA
AAAAGCTCGATTCTTCTGACACTAGCGCCACCATGAAGAAGCCCGAACTCACCGCTACCAGCGTTGAAAA
ATTTCTCATCGAGAAGTTCGACAGTGTGAGCGACCTGATGCAGTTGTCGGAGGGCGAAGAGAGCCGAGCC
TTCAGCTTCGATGTCGGCGGACGCGGCTATGTACTGCGGGTGAATAGCTGCGCTGATGGCTTCTACAAAG
ACCGCTACGTGTACCGCCACTTCGCCAGCGCTGCACTACCCATCCCCGAAGTGTTGGACATCGGCGAGTT
CAGCGAGAGCCTGACATACTGCATCAGTAGACGCGCCCAAGGCGTTACTCTCCAAGACCTCCCCGAAACA
GAGCTGCCTGCTGTGTTACAGCCTGTCGCCGAAGCTATGGATGCTATTGCCGCCGCCGACCTCAGTCAAA
CCAGCGGCTTCGGCCCATTCGGGCCCCAAGGCATCGGCCAGTACACAACCTGGCGGGATTTCATTTGCGC
CATTGCTGATCCCCATGTCTACCACTGGCAGACCGTGATGGACGACACCGTGTCCGCCAGCGTAGCTCAA
GCCCTGGACGAACTGATGCTGTGGGCCGAAGACTGTCCCGAGGTGCGCCACCTCGTCCATGCCGACTTCG
GCAGCAACAACGTCCTGACCGACAACGGCCGCATCACCGCCGTAATCGACTGGTCCGAAGCTATGTTCGG
GGACAGTCAGTACGAGGTGGCCAACATCTTCTTCTGGCGGCCCTGGCTGGCTTGCATGGAGCAGCAGACT
CGCTACTTCGAGCGCCGGCATCCCGAGCTGGCCGGCAGCCCTCGTCTGCGAGCCTACATGCTGCGCATCG
GCCTGGATCAGCTCTACCAGAGCCTCGTGGACGGCAACTTCGACGATGCTGCCTGGGCTCAAGGCCGCTG
CGATGCCATCGTCCGCAGCGGGGCCGGCACCGTCGGTCGCACACAAATCGCTCGCCGGAGCGCAGCCGTA
TGGACCGACGGCTGCGTCGAGGTGCTGGCCGACAGCGGCAACCGCCGGCCCAGTACACGACCGCGCGCTA
AGGAGGTAGGTCGAGTTTAAACTCTAGAACCGGTCATGGCCGCAATAAAATATCTTTATTTTCATTACAT
CTGTGTGTTGGTTTTTTGTGTGTTCGAACTAGATGCTGTCGACCGATGCCCTTGAGAGCCTTCAACCCAG
TCAGCTCCTTCCGGTGGGCGCGGGGCATGACTATCGTCGCCGCACTTATGACTGTCTTCTTTATCATGCA
ACTCGTAGGACAGGTGCCGGCAGCGCTCTTCCGCTTCCTCGCTCACTGACTCGCTGCGCTCGGTCGTTCG
GCTGCGGCGAGCGGTATCAGCTCACTCAAAGGCGGTAATACGGTTATCCACAGAATCAGGGGATAACGCA
GGAAAGAACATGTGAGCAAAAGGCCAGCAAAAGGCCAGGAACCGTAAAAAGGCCGCGTTGCTGGCGTTTT
TCCATAGGCTCCGCCCCCCTGACGAGCATCACAAAAATCGACGCTCAAGTCAGAGGTGGCGAAACCCGAC
AGGACTATAAAGATACCAGGCGTTTCCCCCTGGAAGCTCCCTCGTGCGCTCTCCTGTTCCGACCCTGCCG
CTTACCGGATACCTGTCCGCCTTTCTCCCTTCGGGAAGCGTGGCGCTTTCTCATAGCTCACGCTGTAGGT
ATCTCAGTTCGGTGTAGGTCGTTCGCTCCAAGCTGGGCTGTGTGCACGAACCCCCCGTTCAGCCCGACCG
CTGCGCCTTATCCGGTAACTATCGTCTTGAGTCCAACCCGGTAAGACACGACTTATCGCCACTGGCAGCA
GCCACTGGTAACAGGATTAGCAGAGCGAGGTATGTAGGCGGTGCTACAGAGTTCTTGAAGTGGTGGCCTA
ACTACGGCTACACTAGAAGAACAGTATTTGGTATCTGCGCTCTGCTGAAGCCAGTTACCTTCGGAAAAAG
AGTTGGTAGCTCTTGATCCGGCAAACAAACCACCGCTGGTAGCGGTGGTTTTTTTGTTTGCAAGCAGCAG
ATTACGCGCAGAAAAAAAGGATCTCAAGAAGATCCTTTGATCTTTTCTACGGGGTCTGACGCTCAGTGGA
ACGAAAACTCACGTTAAGGGATTTTGGTCATGAGATTATCAAAAAGGATCTTCACCTAGATCCTTTTAAA
TTAAAAATGAAGTTTTAAATCAATCTAAAGTATATATGAGTAAACTTGGTCTGACAGCGGCCGCAAATGC
TAAACCACTGCAGTGGTTACCAGTGCTTGATCAGTGAGGCACCGATCTCAGCGATCTGCCTATTTCGTTC
GTCCATAGTGGCCTGACTCCCCGTCGTGTAGATCACTACGATTCGTGAGGGCTTACCATCAGGCCCCAGC
GCAGCAATGATGCCGCGAGAGCCGCGTTCACCGGCCCCCGATTTGTCAGCAATGAACCAGCCAGCAGGGA
GGGCCGAGCGAAGAAGTGGTCCTGCTACTTTGTCCGCCTCCATCCAGTCTATGAGCTGCTGTCGTGATGC
TAGAGTAAGAAGTTCGCCAGTGAGTAGTTTCCGAAGAGTTGTGGCCATTGCTACTGGCATCGTGGTATCA
CGCTCGTCGTTCGGTATGGCTTCGTTCAACTCTGGTTCCCAGCGGTCAAGCCGGGTCACATGATCACCCA
TATTATGAAGAAATGCAGTCAGCTCCTTAGGGCCTCCGATCGTTGTCAGAAGTAAGTTGGCCGCGGTGTT
GTCGCTCATGGTAATGGCAGCACTACACAATTCTCTTACCGTCATGCCATCCGTAAGATGCTTTTCCGTG
ACCGGCGAGTACTCAACCAAGTCGTTTTGTGAGTAGTGTATACGGCGACCAAGCTGCTCTTGCCCGGCGT
CTATACGGGACAACACCGCGCCACATAGCAGTACTTTGAAAGTGCTCATCATCGGGAATCGTTCTTCGGG
GCGGAAAGACTCAAGGATCTTGCCGCTATTGAGATCCAGTTCGATATAGCCCACTCTTGCACCCAGTTGA
TCTTCAGCATCTTTTACTTTCACCAGCGTTTCGGGGTGTGCAAAAACAGGCAAGCAAAATGCCGCAAAGA
AGGGAATGAGTGCGACACGAAAATGTTGGATGCTCATACTCGTCCTTTTTCAATATTATTGAAGCATTTA
TCAGGGTTACTAGTACGTCTCTCAAGGATAAGTAAGTAATATTAAGGTACGGGAGGTATTGGACAGGCCG
CAATAAAATATCTTTATTTTCATTACATCTGTGTGTTGGTTTTTTGTGTGAATCGATAGTACTAACATAC
GCTCTCCATCAAAACAAAACGAAACAAAACAAACTAGCAAAATAGGCTGTCCCCAGTGCAAGTGCAGGTG
CCAGAACATTTCTCT
